Addgene plasmid #57444: mEos3.2-Alpha-Actinin-19
Purpose: Localization: Alpha Actinin, Excitation: 507 / 572, Emission: 516 / 580
Depositing lab: Michael Davidson. Depositing organization: Florida State University, Tallahassee.
Backbone
  Vector backbone: mEos3.2
  Backbone size w/o insert (bp): 4750
  Vector type: Mammalian Expression
  Selectable markers: Neomycin (select with G418)
Growth in bacteria
  Bacterial resistance: Kanamycin, 50 μg/mL
  Growth temperature: 37°C
  Growth strain: DH5alpha
  Copy number: High Copy
Gene/Insert
  Gene/Insert name: Alpha-Actinin (alt name: NM_001102.3)
  Species: H. sapiens (human)
  Entrez Gene: ACTN1 (a.k.a. BDPLT15)
  Promoter: CMV
  Tag / fusion protein: mEos3.2
  Cloning method: Unknown
  Sequencing primers: 5′ CMV-F; 3′ SV40pA-R
Terms and licenses: Academic/Nonprofit Terms; Industry Terms
Depositor comments: . Excitation = 507 / 572; Emission = 516 / 580
How to cite: mEos3.2-Alpha-Actinin-19 was a gift from Michael Davidson (Addgene plasmid # 57444 ; http://n2t.net/addgene:57444 ; RRID:Addgene_57444)
