[The description below was written by a language model from this plasmid's Addgene catalogue record.]
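Description:
mEos3.2-Alpha-Actinin-19 is a mammalian expression plasmid that produces human alpha-actinin (ACTN1, corresponding to the reference transcript NM_001102.3) fused to the photoconvertible fluorescent protein mEos3.2. It is built on an mEos3.2 fluorescent-protein backbone of about 4.75 kb excluding the insert. It is maintained in E. coli as a high-copy plasmid under kanamycin selection, and a neomycin resistance marker allows G418 selection of transfected mammalian cells. Expression of the fusion is driven by the CMV promoter, a strong constitutive promoter in most mammalian cell lines. The listed 3′ sequencing primer implies an SV40 polyadenylation signal downstream of the coding region. The record does not state the orientation of the tag relative to alpha-actinin, the nature of the linker (the "19" in the name is not explained), or the cloning method, and no feature table is provided to confirm the individual elements.

The construct is intended as a localization marker. Alpha-actinin is an actin-crosslinking protein, so the fusion is expected to label the actin-associated structures where this protein normally concentrates. mEos3.2 is a monomeric green-to-red photoconvertible protein, and the recorded spectral values reflect its two states: excitation/emission of 507/516 nm for the green form and 572/580 nm for the red form after photoconversion. This property makes the plasmid suitable for live-cell imaging of alpha-actinin distribution. It also suits pulse-chase style tracking of a photoconverted subpopulation and single-molecule localization approaches such as PALM, although the record itself lists only localization and spectral data as the purpose.
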