>Addgene plasmid #57444 | mEos3.2-Alpha-Actinin-19 | depositor partial sequence | sequence record 88578 | insert sequence
GTGACGTCAGATCCGCTAGCGCTACCGGACTCAGATCTCGAGCTCAAGCTTCGCACCATCATGGACCATT
ATGATTCTCAGCAAACCAACGATTACATGCAGCCAGAAGAGGACTGGGACCGGGACCTGCTCCTGGACCC
GGCCTGGGAGAAGCAGCAGAGAAAGACATTCACGGCATGGTGTAACTCCCACCTCCGGAAGGCGGGGACA
CAGATCGAGAACATCGAAGAGGACTTCCGGGATGGCCTGAAGCTCATGCTGCTGCTGGAGGTCATCTCAG
GTGAACGCTTGGCCAAGCCAGAGCGAGGCAAGATGAGAGTGCACAAGATCTCCAACGTCAACAAGGCCCT
GGATTTCATAGCCAGCAAAGGCGTCAAACTGGTGTCCATCGGAGCCGAAGAAATCGTGGATGGGAATGTG
AAGATGACCCTGGGCATGATCTGGACCATCATCCTGCGCTTTGCCATCCAGGACATCTCCGTGGAAGAGA
CTTCAGCCAAGGAAGGGCTGCTCCTGTGGTGTCAGAGAAAGACAGCCCCTTACAAAAATGTCAACATCCA
GAACTTCCACATAAGCTGGAAGGATGGCCTCGGCTTCTGTGCTTTGATCCACCGACACCGGCCCGAGCTG
ATTGACTACGGGAAGCTGCGGAAGGATGATCCACTCACAAATCTGAATACGGCTTTTGACGTGGCAGAGA
AGTACCTGGACATCCCCAAGATGCTGGATGCCGAAGACATCGTTGGAACTGCCCGACCGGATGAGAAAGC
CATCATGACTTACGTGTCTAGCTTCTACCACGCCTTCTCTGGAGCCCAGAAGGCGGAGACAGCAGCCAAT
CGCATCTGCAAGGTGTTGGCCGTCAACCAGGAGAACGAGCAGCTTATGGAAGACTACGAGAAGCTGGCCA
GTGATCTGTTGGAGTGGATCCGCCGCACAATCCCGTGGCTGGAGAACCGGGTGCCCGAGAACACCATGCA
TGCCATGCAACAGAAGCTGGAGGACTTCCGGGACTACCGGCGCCTGCACAAGCCGCCCAAGGTGCAGGAG
AAGTGCCAGCTGGAGATCAACTTCAACACGCTGCAGACCAAGCTGCGGCTCAGCAACCGGCCTGCCTTCA
TGCCCTCTGAGGGCAGGATGGTCTCGGACATCAACAATGCCTGGGGCTGCCTGGAGCAGGTGGAGAAGGG
CTATGAGGAGTGGTTGCTGAATGAGATCCGGAGGCTGGAGCGACTGGACCACCTGGCAGAGAAGTTCCGG
CAGAAGGCCTCCATCCACGAGGCCTGGACTGACGGCAAAGAGGCCATGCTGCGACAGAAGGACTATGAGA
CCGCCACCCTCTCGGAGATCAAGGCCTTGCTCAAGAAGCATGAGGCCTTCGAGAGTGACCTGGCTGCCCA
CCAGGACCGTGTGGAGCAGATTGCCGCCATCGCACAGGAGCTCAATGAGCTGGACTATTATGACTCACCC
AGTGTCAACGCCCGTTGCCAAAAGATCTGTGACCAGTGGGACAATCTGGGGGCCCTAACTCAGAAGCGAA
GGGAAGCTCTGGAGCGGACCGAGAAACTGCTGGAGACCATTGACCAGCTGTACTTGGAGTATGCCAAGCG
GGCTGCACCCTTCAACAACTGGATGGAGGGGGCCATGGAGGACCTGCAGGACACCTTCATTGTGCACACC
ATTGAGGAGATCCAGGGACTGACCACAGCCCATGAGCAGTTCAAGGCCACCCTCCCTGATGCCGACAAGG
AGCGCCTGGCCATCCTGGGCATCCACAATGAGGTGTCCAAGATTGTCCAGACCTACCACGTCAATATGGC
GGGCACCAACCCCTACACAACCATCACGCCTCAGGAGATCAATGGCAAATGGGACCACGTGCGGCAGCTG
GTGCCTCGGAGGGACCAAGCTCTGACGGAGGAGCATGCCCGACAGCAGCACAATGAGAGGCTACGCAAGC
AGTTTGGAGCCCAGGCCAATGTCATCGGGCCCTGGATCCAGACCAAGATGGAGGAGATCGGGAGGATCTC
CATTGAGATGCATGGGACCCTGGAGGACCAGCTCAGCCACCTGCGGCAGTATGAGAAGAGCATCGTCAAC
TACAAGCCAAAGATTGATCAGCTGGAGGGCGACCACCAGCTCATCCAGGAGGCGCTCATCTTCGACAACA
AGCACACCAACTACACCATGGAGCACATCCGTGTGGGCTGGGAGCAGCTGCTCACCACCATCGCCAGGAC
CATCAATGAGGTAGAGAACCAGATCCTGACCCGGGATGCCAAGGGCATCAGCCAGGAGCAGATGAATGAG
TTCCGGGCCTCCTTCAACCACTTTGACCGGAAGAAGACAGGCATGATGGACACGGATGATTTCCGCGCCT
GCCTGATCTCCATGGGTTACAACATGGGAGAAGCAGAATTTGCCCGCATCATGAGCATTGTGGACCCCAA
CCGCCTGGGGGTAGTGACATTCCAGGCCTTCATTGACTTCATGTCCCGCGAGACAGCCGACACAGATACA
GCAGACCAAGTCATGGCTTCCTTCAAGATCCTGGCTGGGGACAAGAACTACATTACCATGGACGAGCTGC
GCCGCGAGCTGCCACCCGACCAGGCTGAGTACTGCATCGCGCGGATGGCCCCCTACACCGGCCCCGACTC
CGTGCCAGGTGCTCTGGACTACATGTCCTTCTCCACGGCGCTGTACGGCGAGAGTGACCTCAAGCTTCGA
ATTCTGCAGTCGACGGTACCGCGGGCCCGGGATCCACCGGTCGCCACCATGAGTGCGATTAAGCCAGACA
TGAAGATCAAACTCCGTATGGAAGGCAACGTAAACGGGCACCACTTTGTGATCGACGGAGATGGTACAGG
CAAGCCTTTTGAGGGAAAACAGAGTATGGATCTTGAAGTCAAAGAGGGCGGACCTCTGCCTTTTGCCTTT
GATATCCTGACCACTGCATTCCATTACGGCAACAGGGTATTCGCCAAATATCCAGACAACATACAAGACT
ATTTTAAGCAGTCGTTTCCTAAGGGGTATTCGTGGGAACGAAGCTTGACTTTCGAAGACGGGGGCATTTG
CAACGCCAGAAACGACATAACAATGGAAGGGGACACTTTCTATAATAAAGTTCGATTTTATGGTACCAAC
TTTCCCGCCAATGGTCCAGTTATGCAGAAGAAGACGCTGAAATGGGAGCCCTCCACTGAGAAAATGTATG
TGCGTGATGGAGTGCTGACGGGTGATATTGAGATGGCTTTGTTGCTTGAAGGAAATGCCCATTACCGATG
TGACTTCAGAACTACTTACAAAGCTAAGGAGAAGGGTGTCAAGTTACCAGGCGCCCACTTTGTGGACCAC
TGCATTGAGATTTTAAGCCATGACAAAGATTACAACAAGGTTAAGCTGTATGAGCATGCTGTTGCTCATT
CTGGATTGCCTGACAATGCCAGACGATAAGCGGCCGCGACTCTAGATCATAA
