>Addgene plasmid #57444 | mEos3.2-Alpha-Actinin-19 | addgene partial sequence | sequence record 120373 | SV40pA-R 5'-GAAATTTGTGATGCTATTGC-3'
TGCATAACAGTTAACAACAACAATTGCATTCATTTTATGTTTCAGGTTCAGGGGGAGGTGTGGGAGGTTT
TTTAAAGCAAGTAAAACCTCTACAAATGTGGTATGGCTGATTATGATCTAGAGTCGCGGCCGCTTATCGT
CTGGCATTGTCAGGCAATCCAGAATGAGCAACAGCATGCTCATACAGCTTAACCTTGTTGTAATCTTTGT
CATGGCTTAAAATCTCAATGCAGTGGTCCACAAAGTGGGCGCCTGGTAACTTGACACCCTTCTCCTTAGC
TTTGTAAGTAGTTCTGAAGTCACATCGGTAATGGGCATTTCCTTCAAGCAACAAAGCCATCTCAATATCA
CCCGTCAGCACTCCATCACGCACATACATTTTCTCAGTGGAGGGCTCCCATTTCAGCGTCTTCTTCTGCA
TAACTGGACCATTGGCGGGAAAGTTGGTACCATAAAATCGAACTTTATTATAGAAAGTGTCCCCTTCCAT
TGTTATGTCGTTTCTGGCGTTGCAAATGCCCCCGTCTTCGAAAGTCAAGCTTCGTTCCCACGAATACCCC
TTAGGAAACGACTGCTTAAAATAGTCTTGTATGTTGTCTGGATATTTGGCGAATACCCTGTTGCCGTAAT
GGAATGCAGTGGTCAGGATATCAAAGGCAAAAGGCAGAGGTCCGCCCTCTTTGACTTCAAGATCCATACT
CTGTTTTCCCTCAAAAGGCTTGCCTGTACCATCTCCGTCGATCACAAAGTGGTGCCCGTTTACGTTGCCT
TCCATACGGAGTTTGATCTTCATGTCTGGCTTAATCGCACTCATGGTGGCGACCGGTGGATCCCGGGCCC
GCG
